Addgene plasmid #227578: pEPDG1CB0021
Purpose: Level 1 - Position 2 with 35S promoter and terminator for plant expression, with mutations in CDS
Depositing lab: Nicola Patron. Depositing organization: Earlham Institute. Publication: Biosynthesis and bioactivity of anti-inflammatory triterpenoids in Calendula officinalis. Golubova D, Salmon M, Su H, Tansley C, Kaithakottil GG, Linsmith G, Schudoma C, Swarbreck D, O'Connell MA, Patron NJ. Nat Commun. 2025 Jul 28;16(1):6941. doi: 10.1038/s41467-025-62269-w. PubMed 40721615.
Backbone
  Vector backbone: pICH47742
  Vector type: Plant Expression
Growth in bacteria
  Bacterial resistance: Ampicillin, 100 μg/mL
  Growth temperature: 37°C
  Growth strain: DH5alpha
  Copy number: High Copy
Gene/Insert
  Gene/Insert name: 35Sshort_TMV_ CYP716A393 (A285V)_35S
  Species: Calendula officinalis
  Mutation: A285V, BsaI sites removed by silent mutation
  Promoter: 35Sshort_TMV (pICH51277)
  Cloning method: Restriction Enzyme; 5′ cloning site BsaI (destroyed during cloning); 3′ cloning site BsaI (destroyed during cloning)
Terms and licenses: Academic/Nonprofit Terms; Industry Terms: Not Available to Industry
How to cite: pEPDG1CB0021 was a gift from Nicola Patron (Addgene plasmid # 227578 ; http://n2t.net/addgene:227578 ; RRID:Addgene_227578)
