[The description below was written by a language model from this plasmid's Addgene catalogue record and pLannotate feature annotations shown in this document.]
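Description:
pEPDG1CB0021 is a Golden Gate (MoClo) Level 1, position 2 plant expression construct built in the pICH47742 acceptor backbone. The backbone is a binary-type vector. Nopaline C58 left and right T-DNA border repeats flank the expression cassette, so it can be transferred into plant cells by Agrobacterium. Outside the borders the plasmid carries a high-copy ColE1/pUC-type origin for propagation in E. coli. It also has the broad-host-range incP oriV with its replication initiator gene trfA, which supports maintenance in Agrobacterium. Selection in bacteria is by ampicillin/carbenicillin through the bla gene and its native promoter. No plant selectable marker is annotated within the T-DNA, which fits a single transcriptional unit intended for later assembly or for transient co-expression.

The payload is a single transcription unit assembled through BsaI sites that were destroyed during cloning. A short CaMV 35S promoter is fused to the tobacco mosaic virus Ω 5′ leader, a translational enhancer, and drives the coding sequence of CYP716A393 from Calendula officinalis (pot marigold). The unit ends with the CaMV 35S polyadenylation signal/terminator. The coding sequence carries an A285V substitution, and internal BsaI sites were removed by silent mutation for compatibility with Golden Gate assembly. The automated annotation labels this open reading frame by homology to tomato CYP716A44, a cytochrome P450 that oxidises amyrin-type triterpene scaffolds at C-28. That label reflects family similarity rather than the actual insert. The short "SET1" and "TetR" fragment hits are likely incidental matches.

The associated work concerns triterpenoid biosynthesis in Calendula, so the plasmid appears intended for strong constitutive expression of this mutant P450 in plants to test the effect of the residue change on enzyme function. The record does not state the specific assay.
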