Features (pLannotate 1.2.2; 14 found; start..end, strand, type, name):
    135..159     +  misc_feature   LB T-DNA repeat: left border repeat from nopaline C58 T-DNA
    345..690     +  promoter       CaMV 35S promoter: strong constitutive promoter from cauliflower mosaic virus
    642..688     +  promoter       minimal CaMV 35S promoter: minimal 35S promoter from cauliflower mosaic virus
    719..772     +  misc_feature   TMV Ω: translational enhancer from the tobacco mosaic virus 5'-leader sequence (Gallie et al., 1988)
    781..2211    +  CDS            CYP716A44: C7A44_SOLLC - Experimental evidence at protein level: Swiss-Prot protein existence level 1. Catalyzes the carboxylation of beta-amyrin at the C-28 position to form oleanolate (PubMed:28194155). Catalyzes the carboxylation of alpha-amyrin at the C-28 position to form ursolate (PubMed:28194155). From Solanum lycopersicum (Tomato) (Lycopersicon esculentum).
   2235..2252    +  CDS            SET1 (fragment): solubility-enhancement tag derived from T7 phage gene 10B
   2287..2461    +  polyA_signal   CaMV poly(A) signal: cauliflower mosaic virus polyadenylation signal
   2506..2530    +  misc_feature   RB T-DNA repeat: right border repeat from nopaline C58 T-DNA
   2642..2662    -  CDS            TetR (fragment): tetracycline resistance regulatory protein; tetR
   2689..3834    -  CDS            trfA: TRFA_ECOLX - Experimental evidence at protein level: Swiss-Prot protein existence level 1. Also involved in plasmid copy number control, promoting intermolecular coupling of protein bound iterons at oriV, which inhibits replication initiation. From Escherichia coli.
   4170..4758    -  rep_origin     ori: high-copy-number ColE1/pMB1/pBR322/pUC origin of replication
   4929..5789    -  CDS            AmpR: β-lactamase; bla; confers resistance to ampicillin, carbenicillin, and related antibiotics
   5790..5894    -  promoter       AmpR promoter: bla
   5981..43      -  rep_origin     oriV (across the origin): incP origin of replication
>Addgene plasmid #227578 | pEPDG1CB0021 | addgene full sequence | sequence record 455298 | Addgene NGS Result
GGCCGCCAGCCCAGCGGCGAGGGCAACCAGCCCGGTGAGCGTCGCAAAGGAGATCCTGATCTGACTGATG
GGCTGCCTGTATCGAGTGGTGATTTTGTGCCGAGCTGCCGGTCGGGGAGCTGTTGGCTGGCTGGTGGCAG
GATATATTGTGGTGTAAACAAATTGACGCTTAGACAACTTAATAACACATTGCGGACGTTTTTAATGTAC
TGGGGTGGATGCAGTGGGCCCCACTCTGTGAAGACAAGCAAGAATTCAAGCTTGGAGGTCAACATGGTGG
AGCACGACACTCTGGTCTACTCCAAAAATGTCAAAGATACAGTCTCAGAAGATCAAAGGGCTATTGAGAC
TTTTCAACAAAGGATAATTTCGGGAAACCTCCTCGGATTCCATTGCCCAGCTATCTGTCACTTCATCGAA
AGGACAGTAGAAAAGGAAGGTGGCTCCTACAAATGCCATCATTGCGATAAAGGAAAGGCTATCATTCAAG
ATCTCTCTGCCGACAGTGGTCCCAAAGATGGACCCCCACCCACGAGGAGCATCGTGGAAAAAGAAGAGGT
TCCAACCACGTCTACAAAGCAAGTGGATTGATGTGACATCTCCACTGACGTAAGGGATGACGCACAATCC
CACTATCCTTCGCAAGACCCTTCCTCTATATAAGGAAGTTCATTTCATTTGGAGAGGACACGCTCGAGTA
TAAGAGCTCATTTTTACAACAATTACCAACAACAACAAACAACAAACAACATTACAATTACATTTACAAT
TATCGATACAATGGAGATGTTCTATGCTTCCCTTGTTTCTCTCTTTGTTCTTGTTGTTTCTTTTTCTCTT
CACTTTTTCTTCTACAATTCAAAACCATCCGAAGATCAGAAACTACTTCCACCGGGTAGAACGGGCTGGC
CCATAATTGGAGAAAGTCTCGAGTTTCTCGGAAGTGGATGGTACGGTCATCCCGAAAAGTTCATACTTGA
CCGAATGTCAAAGTTTTCGCCTATAGTATTTAGGTCATCTCTTTTGCTAGAGAATGCTGCAGTGATGTGT
GGTGCTCAAGGCAACAAATTCTTGTTCTCAAATGAGAACAAACTAGTCCAAGTATGGTGGCCCGCTTCGG
TTGACAAAATCTTTCCATCGGCTAACAAAACCTACAAAACCGAAACCATTAAAATGAGAAAAATGCTCCC
AAATTTCCTCAAACCCGAAGCCTTGCAACGATACATTCCAATCATGGATATTACCACACAAAAACACTTT
GCCGCCGGATGGGACGGGAAGAAAGAAGTTGTGACTTATGAACTTACTAGAAACTTTGCTTTTTGGCTTG
CTTGCAAGATCTTTCTTGATATCGATGATCCTGAACGGGTCAGATATTTATCTGGCCCGTTTGAGAGCAT
TGTTACGGGGATCCTGTCGATCCCCATTGATCTTCCTGGGACACCGTTTAGAAGAGGGATCAATGGTTCA
AACTTTATAACAAAAGAACTTGTAGCAATAGTTAAGCAAAGGAAAATTGATTTGGCTCAAGGGAAAGCAA
CACCAACCCAAGATATATTGTCACATATGATTCTATTTAGCGACGAAGATGGCGAGTTCATGACCGAACA
CGACATTTCTGGCAAGATACTTGTGTTGCTGATTGGTGGGCATGACACTGCGAGCTCCGCAACTGCTTTT
ATTGTTAAGTATCTTGCCGAATTGCCAGAAATTTATAATGGAGTCTACAATGAACAAATGGAAATTGCAA
AATCTAAAGCAGTTGGGGAATTATTAAATTGGGAGGATCTATCAAAGATGAAATACTCATGGAAAGTTGC
TTGTGAAGTTCTTAGATTAGTCCCACCGGCCCAAGGTGCTTTTCGAGAAGCCCTTACAGATTTTATGTAC
AATGGTTACTCTATCCCCAAGGGCTGGAAGTTATATTGGAGTGCAAGCTCAACCCATAAAAACCCCGAAT
TCTTTCCGGAACCCGAAAAATTTGACCCGTCGAGATTTGATGGAAGCGGGCCAGCACCTTACACATTCGT
GCCATTTGGAGGAGGCCCGCACATGTGTCCAGGAAAAGAGTATGCCCGACTAGAAATACTCGTGTTTATG
CATCATCTCGTAAGAAAGTACAAATGGGAGAAAATAATTCCCGATGAGCCCATTGTTTTCAACCCGATGC
CTAGCCCTGCCAAGGGACTTCCTATTCGTATTTACCCTCATAAAGCTGGTTCGTAAGTCGACCGGCTGCT
AACAAAGCCCGAGCTTCTCTAGCTAGAGTCGATCGACAAGCTCGAGTTTCTCCATAATAATGTGTGAGTA
GTTCCCAGATAAGGGAATTAGGGTTCCTATAGGGTTTCGCTCATGTGTTGAGCATATAAGAAACCCTTAG
TATGTATTTGTATTTGTAAAATACTTCTATCAATAAAATTTCTAATTCCTAAAACCAAAATCCAGTACTA
AAATCCAGATCGCTACTATTGTCTTCTGCACGAAGTGGTTTAAACTATCAGTGTTTGACAGGATATATTG
GCGGGTAAACCTAAGAGAAAAGAGCGTTTATTAGAATAATCGGATATTTAAAAGGGCGTGAAAAGGTTTA
TCCGTTCGTCCATTTGTATGTGCATGCCAACCACAGGGTTCCCCAGATCAGGCGCTGGCTGCTGAACCCC
CAGCCGGAACTGACCCCACAAGGCCCTAGCGTTTGCAATGCACCAGGTCATCATTGACCCAGGCGTGTTC
CACCAGGCCGCTGCCTCGCAACTCTTCGCAGGCTTCGCCGACCTGCTCGCGCCACTTCTTCACGCGGGTG
GAATCCGATCCGCACATGAGGCGGAAGGTTTCCAGCTTGAGCGGGTACGGCTCCCGGTGCGAGCTGAAAT
AGTCGAACATCCGTCGGGCCGTCGGCGACAGCTTGCGGTACTTCTCCCATATGAATTTCGTGTAGTGGTC
GCCAGCAAACAGCACGACGATTTCCTCGTCGATCAGGACCTGGCAACGGGACGTTTTCTTGCCACGGTCC
AGGACGCGGAAGCGGTGCAGCAGCGACACCGATTCCAGGTGCCCAACGCGGTCGGACGTGAAGCCCATCG
CCGTCGCCTGTAGGCGCGACAGGCATTCCTCGGCCTTCGTGTAATACCGGCCATTGATCGACCAGCCCAG
GTCCTGGCAAAGCTCGTAGAACGTGAAGGTGATCGGCTCGCCGATAGGGGTGCGCTTCGCGTACTCCAAC
ACCTGCTGCCACACCAGTTCGTCATCGTCGGCCCGCAGCTCGACGCCGGTGTAGGTGATCTTCACGTCCT
TGTTGACGTGGAAAATGACCTTGTTTTGCAGCGCCTCGCGCGGGATTTTCTTGTTGCGCGTGGTGAACAG
GGCAGAGCGGGCCGTGTCGTTTGGCATCGCTCGCATCGTGTCCGGCCACGGCGCAATATCGAACAAGGAA
AGCTGCATTTCCTTGATCTGCTGCTTCGTGTGTTTCAGCAACGCGGCCTGCTTGGCCTCGCTGACCTGTT
TTGCCAGGTCCTCGCCGGCGGTTTTTCGCTTCTTGGTCGTCATAGTTCCTCGCGTGTCGATGGTCATCGA
CTTCGCCAAACCTGCCGCCTCCTGTTCAAGACGACGCGAACGCTCCACGGCGGCCGATGGCGCGGGCAGG
GCAGGGGGAGCCAGTTGCACGCTGTCGCGCTCGATCTTGGCCGTAGCTTGCTGGACCATCGAGCCGACGG
ACTGGAAGGTTTCGCGGGGCGCACGCATGACGGTGCGGCTTGCGATGGTTTCGGCATCCTCGGCGGAAAA
CCCCGCGTCGATCAGTTCTTGCCTGTATGCCTTCCGGTCAAACGTCCGATTCATTCACCCTCCTTGCGGG
ATTGCCCCGACTCACGCCGGGGCAATGTGCCCTTATTCCTGATTTGACCCGCCTGGTGCCTTGGTGTCCA
GATAATCCACCTTATCGGCAATGAAGTCGGTCCCGTAGACCGTCTGGCCGTCCTTCTCGTACTTGGTATT
CCGAATCTTGCCCTGCACGAATACCAGCGACCCCTTGCCCAAATACTTGCCGTGGGCCTCGGCCTGAGAG
CCAAAACACTTGATGCGGAAGAAGTCGGTGCGCTCCTGCTTGTCGCCGGCATCGTTGCGCCACATCTAGG
ATCTGCCAGGAACCGTAAAAAGGCCGCGTTGCTGGCGTTTTTCCATAGGCTCCGCCCCCCTGACGAGCAT
CACAAAAATCGACGCTCAAGTCAGAGGTGGCGAAACCCGACAGGACTATAAAGATACCAGGCGTTTCCCC
CTGGAAGCTCCCTCGTGCGCTCTCCTGTTCCGACCCTGCCGCTTACCGGATACCTGTCCGCCTTTCTCCC
TTCGGGAAGCGTGGCGCTTTCTCATAGCTCACGCTGTAGGTATCTCAGTTCGGTGTAGGTCGTTCGCTCC
AAGCTGGGCTGTGTGCACGAACCCCCCGTTCAGCCCGACCGCTGCGCCTTATCCGGTAACTATCGTCTTG
AGTCCAACCCGGTAAGACACGACTTATCGCCACTGGCAGCAGCCACTGGTAACAGGATTAGCAGAGCGAG
GTATGTAGGCGGTGCTACAGAGTTCTTGAAGTGGTGGCCTAACTACGGCTACACTAGAAGAACAGTATTT
GGTATCTGCGCTCTGCTGAAGCCAGTTACCTTCGGAAAAAGAGTTGGTAGCTCTTGATCCGGCAAACAAA
CCACCGCTGGTAGCGGTGGTTTTTTTGTTTGCAAGCAGCAGATTACGCGCAGAAAAAAAGGATCTCAAGA
AGATCCTTTGATCTTTTCTACGGGGTCTGACGCTCAGTGGAACGAAAACTCACGTTAAGGGATTTTGGTC
ATGAGATTATCAAAAAGGATCTTCACCTAGATCCTTTTAAATTAAAAATGAAGTTTTAAATCAATCTAAA
GTATATATGAGTAAACTTGGTCTGACAGTTACCAATGCTTAATCAGTGAGGCACCTATCTCAGCGATCTG
TCTATTTCGTTCATCCATAGTTGCCTGACTCCCCGTCGTGTAGATAACTACGATACGGGAGGGCTTACCA
TCTGGCCCCAGTGCTGCAATGATACCGCGAGAACCACGCTCACCGGCTCCAGATTTATCAGCAATAAACC
AGCCAGCCGGAAGGGCCGAGCGCAGAAGTGGTCCTGCAACTTTATCCGCCTCCATCCAGTCTATTAATTG
TTGCCGGGAAGCTAGAGTAAGTAGTTCGCCAGTTAATAGTTTGCGCAACGTTGTTGCCATTGCTACAGGC
ATCGTGGTGTCACGCTCGTCGTTTGGTATGGCTTCATTCAGCTCCGGTTCCCAACGATCAAGGCGAGTTA
CATGATCCCCCATGTTGTGCAAAAAAGCGGTTAGCTCCTTCGGTCCTCCGATCGTTGTCAGAAGTAAGTT
GGCCGCAGTGTTATCACTCATGGTTATGGCAGCACTGCATAATTCTCTTACTGTCATGCCATCCGTAAGA
TGCTTTTCTGTGACTGGTGAGTACTCAACCAAGTCATTCTGAGAATAGTGTATGCGGCGACCGAGTTGCT
CTTGCCCGGCGTCAATACGGGATAATACCGCGCCACATAGCAGAACTTTAAAAGTGCTCATCATTGGAAA
ACGTTCTTCGGGGCGAAAACTCTCAAGGATCTTACCGCTGTTGAGATCCAGTTCGATGTAACCCACTCGT
GCACCCAACTGATCTTCAGCATCTTTTACTTTCACCAGCGTTTCTGGGTGAGCAAAAACAGGAAGGCAAA
ATGCCGCAAAAAAGGGAATAAGGGCGACACGGAAATGTTGAATACTCATACTCTTCCTTTTTCAATATTA
TTGAAGCATTTATCAAGGTTATTGTCTCATGAGCGGATACATATTTGAATGTATTTAGAAAAATAAACAA
ATAGGGGTTCCGCGCACGAATTGGCCAGCGCTGCCATTTTTGGGGTGAGGCCGTTCGCGGCCGAGGGGCG
CAGCCCCTGGGGGGATGGGAGGCCCGCGTTAGCGGGCCGGGAGGGTTCGAGAAGGGGGGGCACCCCCCTT
CGGCGTGCGCGGTCACGCGCACAGGGCGCAGCCCTGGTTAAAAACAAGGTTTATAAATATTGGTTTAAAA
GCAGGTTAAAAGACAGGTTAGCGGTGGCCGAAAAACGGGCGGAAACCCTTGCAAATGCTGGATTTTCTGC
CTGTGGACAGCCCCTCAAATGTCAATAGGTGCGCCCCTCATCTGTCAGCACTCTGCCCCTCAAGTGTCAA
GGATCGCGCCCCTCATCTGTCAGTAGTCGCGCCCCTCAAGTGTCAATACCGCAGGGCACTTATCCCCAGG
CTTGTCCACATCATCTGTGGGAAACTCGCGTAAAATCAGGCGTTTTCGCCGATTTGCGAGGCTGGCCAGC
TCCACGTCGCCGGCCGAAATCGAGCCTGCCCCTCATCTGTCAACGCCGCGCCGGGTGAGTCGGCCCCTCA
AGTGTCAACGTCCGCCCCTCATCTGTCAGTGAGGGCCAAGTTTTCCGCGAGGTATCCACAACGCCGGCGG
CCGCGGTGTCTCGCACACGGCTTCGACGGCGTTTCTGGCGCGTTTGCAGGGCCATAGAC
